>Addgene plasmid #109999 | pHH0103_DLG1_PDZ_2 | addgene full sequence | sequence record 215487 | Addgene NGS Result
TTGACAATTAATCATCGGCTCGTATAATGTGTGGAATTGTGAGCGGATAACAATTTCACACAGGAAACAG
CCAGTCCGTTTAGGTGTTTTCACGAGCACTTCACCAACAAGGACCATAGATTATGAAAATCGAAGAACAC
CATCACCATCACCATTCCAGCGGTAAGCTTATGTCCCCTATACTAGGTTATTGGAAAATTAAGGGCCTTG
TGCAACCCACTCGACTTCTTTTGGAATATCTTGAAGAAAAATATGAAGAGCATTTGTATGAGCGCGATGA
AGGTGATAAATGGCGAAACAAAAAGTTTGAATTGGGTTTGGAGTTTCCCAATCTTCCTTATTATATTGAT
GGTGATGTTAAATTAACACAGTCTATGGCCATCATACGTTATATAGCTGACAAGCACAACATGTTGGGTG
GTTGTCCAAAAGAGCGTGCAGAGATTTCAATGCTTGAAGGAGCGGTTTTGGATATTAGATACGGTGTTTC
GAGAATTGCATATAGTAAAGACTTTGAAACTCTCAAAGTTGATTTTCTTAGCAAGCTACCTGAAATGCTG
AAAATGTTCGAAGATCGTTTATGTCATAAAACATATTTAAATGGTGATCATGTAACCCATCCTGACTTCA
TGTTGTATGACGCTCTTGATGTTGTTTTATACATGGACCCAATGTGCCTGGATGCGTTCCCAAAATTAGT
TTGTTTTAAAAAACGTATTGAAGCTATCCCACAAATTGATAAGTACTTGAAATCCAGCAAGTATATAGCA
TGGCCTTTGCAGGGCTGGCAAGCCACGTTTGGTGGTGGCGACCATCCTCCAAAATCGGATCTGGAAGTTC
TGTTCCAGGGGCCCCTGTCCAGCGGTCTGGTTCCGCGTGGTTCCGGTACCGCGGCCCAGCCGGCCGAAAT
TAAACTGATCAAAGGTCCGAAAGGCCTGGGTTTTAGCATTGCGGGCGGTGTGGGCAACCAGCATATTCCG
GGTGATAACTCTATCTACGTTACCAAAATCATCGAAGGCGGTGCGGCCCACAAAGATGGCAAACTGCAAA
TCGGTGACAAACTGCTGGCGGTGAACAATGTTTGCCTGGAAGAAGTTACGCATGAAGAAGCAGTCACCGC
TCTGAAAAACACGAGTGACTTCGTCTACCTGAAAGTGGCCAAACCGGCGGCCGCATA
[142 nt withheld, positions 1178-1319]
C
[98 nt withheld, positions 1321-1418]
AGTTTGTACTGGTGACGAAACTCAGTGTCTAGCTAGAGTGGC
[149 nt withheld, positions 1461-1609]
T
[41 nt withheld, positions 1611-1651]
T
[62 nt withheld, positions 1653-1714]
A
[35 nt withheld, positions 1716-1750]
CCTCCCTCAATCGGTTGAATGTCGCCCTTTTGTCTTTGGCGCTGGTAAACCATATGAA
[86 nt withheld, positions 1809-1894]
T
[54 nt withheld, positions 1896-1949]
CTAGCGCCGCCCTATACCTTGTCTGCCTCCCCGCGTTGCGTCGCGGTGCATGGAGCCGGGCCACCTCGAC
CTGAATGGAAGCCGGCGGCACCTCGCTAACGGATTCACCACTCCAAGAATTGGAGCCAATCAATTCTTGC
GGAGAACTGTGAATGCGCAAACCAACCCTTGGCAGAACATATCCATCGCGTCCGCCATCTCCAGCAGCCG
CACGCGGCGCATCTCGGGCAGCGTTGGGTCCTGGCCACGGGTGCGCATGATCGTGCTCCTGTCGTTGAGG
ACCCGGCTAGGCTGGCGGGGTTGCCTTACTGGTTAGCAGAATGAATCACCGATACGCGAGCGAACGTGAA
GCGACTGCTGCTGCAAAACGTCTGCGACCTGAGCAACAACATGAATGGTCTTCGGTTTCCGTGTTTCGTA
AAGTCTGGAAACGCGGAAGTCAGCGCCCTGCACCATTATGTTCCGGATCTGCATCGCAGGATGCTGCTGG
CTACCCTGTGGAACACCTACATCTGTATTAACGAAGCGCTGGCATTGACCCTGAGTGATTTTTCTCTGGT
CCCGCCGCATCCATACCGCCAGTTGTTTACCCTCACAACGTTCCAGTAACCGGGCATGTTCATCATCAGT
AACCCGTATCGTGAGCATCCTCTCTCGTTTCATCGGTATCATTACCCCCATGAACAGAAATCCCCCTTAC
ACGGAGGCATCAGTGACCAAACAGGAAAAAACCGCCCTTAACATGGCCCGCTTTATCAGAAGCCAGACAT
TAACGCTTCTGGAGAAACTCAACGAGCTGGACGCGGATGAACAGGCAGACATCTGTGAATCGCTTCACGA
CCACGCTGATGAGCTTTACCGCAGGATCCGCGAAATTGTAAGCGTTAATATTTTGTTAAAATTCGCGTTA
AATTTTTGTTAAATCAGCTCATTTTTTAACCAATAGGCCGAAATCGGCAAAATCCCTTATAAATCAAAAG
AATAGACCGAGATAGGGT
[37 nt withheld, positions 2948-2984]
AAAGAACGTGGACTCCAACGTCAAAGG
[49 nt withheld, positions 3012-3060]
T
[91 nt withheld, positions 3062-3152]
G
[124 nt withheld, positions 3154-3277]
CGCGGATCCTGCCTCGCGCGTTTCGGTGATGACGGTGAAAACCTCTGACACATGCAGCTCCCGGAGACGG
TCACAGCTTGTCTGTAAGCGGATGCCGGGAGCAGACAAGCCCGTCAGGGCGCGTCAGCGGGTGTTGGCGG
GTGTCGGGGCGCAGCCATGACCCAGTCACGTAGCGATAGCGGAGTGTATACTGGCTTAACTATGCGGCAT
CAGAGCAGATTGTACTGAGAGTGCACCATATGCGGTGTGAAATACCGCACAGATGCGTAAGGAGAAAATA
CCGCATCAGGCGCTCTTCCGCTTCCTCGCTCACTGACTCGCTGCGCTCGGTCGTTCGGCTGCGGCGAGCG
GTATCAGCTCACTCAAAGGCGGTAATACGGTTATCCACAGAATCAGGGGATAACGCAGGAAAGAACATGT
GAGCAAAAGGCCAGCAAAAGGCCAGGAACCGTAAAAAGGCCGCGTTGCTGGCGTTTTTCCATAGGCTCCG
CCCCCCTGACGAGCATCACAAAAATCGACGCTCAAGTCAGAGGTGGCGAAACCCGACAGGACTATAAAGA
TACCAGGGTTTCCCCCTGGAAGCTCCCTCGTGCGCTCTCCTGTTCCGACCCTGCCGCTTACCGGATACCT
GTCCGCCTTTCTCCCTTCGGGAAGCGTGGCGCTTTCTCATAGCTCACGCTGTAGGTATCTCAGTTCGGTG
TAGGTCGTTCGCTCCAAGCTGGGCTGTGTGCACGAACCCCCCGTTCAGCCCGACCGCTGCGCCTTATCCG
GTAACTATCGTCTTGAGTCCAACCCGGTAAGACACGACTTATCGCCACTGGCAGCAGCCACTGGTAACAG
GATTAGCAGAGCGAGGTATGTAGGCGGTGCTACAGAGTTCTTGAAGTGGTGGCCTAACTACGGCTACACT
AGAAGGACAGTATTTGGTATCTGCGCTCTGCTGAAGCCAGTTACCTTCGGAAAAAGAGTTGGTAGCTCTT
GATCCGGCAAACAAACCACCGCTGGTAGCGGTGGTTTTTTTGTTTGCAAGCAGCAGATTACGCGCAGAAA
AAAAGGATCTCAAGAAGATCCTTTGATCTTTTCTACGGGGTCTGACGCTCAGTGGAACGAAAACTCACGT
TAAGGGATTTTGGTCATGAGATTATCAAAAAGGATCTTCACCTAGATCCTTTTAAATTAAAAATGAAGTT
TTAAATCAATCTAAAGTATATATGAGTAAACTTGGTCTGACAGTTACCAATGCTTAATCAGTGAGGCACC
TATCTCAGCGATCTGTCTATTTCGTTCATCCATAGTTGCCTGACTCCCCGTCGTGTAGATAACTACGATA
CGGGAGGGCTTACCATCTGGCCCCAGTGCTGCAATGATACCGCGAGACCCACGCTCACCGGCTCCAGATT
TATCAGCAATAAACCAGCCAGCCGGAAGGGCCGAGCGCAGAAGTGGTCCTGCAACTTTATCCGCCTCCAT
CCAGTCTATTAATTGTTGCCGGGAAGCTAGAGTAAGTAGTTCGCCAGTTAATAGTTTGCGCAACGTTGTT
GCCATTGCTGCAGGCATCGTGGTGTCACGCTCGTCGTTTGGTATGGCTTCATTCAGCTCCGGTTCCCAAC
GATCAAGGCGAGTTACATGATCCCCCATGTTGTGCAAAAAAGCGGTTAGCTCCTTCGGTCCTCCGATCGT
TGTCAGAAGTAAGTTGGCCGCAGTGTTATCACTCATGGTTATGGCAGCACTGCATAATTCTCTTACTGTC
ATGCCATCCGTAAGATGCTTTTCTGTGACTGGTGAGTACTCAACCAAGTCATTCTGAGAATAGTGTATGC
GGCGACCGAGTTGCTCTTGCCCGGCGTCAACACGGGATAATACCGCGCCACATAGCAGAACTTTAAAAGT
GCTCATCATTGGAAAACGTTCTTCGGGGCGAAAACTCTCAAGGATCTTACCGCTGTTGAGATCCAGTTCG
ATGTAACCCACTCGTGCACCCAACTGATCTTCAGCATCTTTTACTTTCACCAGCGTTTCTGGGTGAGCAA
AAACAGGAAGGCAAAATGCCGCAAAAAAGGGAATAAGGGCGACACGGAAATGTTGAATACTCATACTCTT
CCTTTTTCAATATTATTGAAGCATTTATCAGGGTTATTGTCTCATGAGCGGATACATATTTGAATGTATT
TAGAAAAATAAACAAATAGGGGTTCCGCGCACATTTCCCCGAAAAGTGCCACCTGACGTCTAAGAAACCA
TTATTATCATGACATTAACCTATAAAAATAGGCGTATCACGAGGCCCTTTCGTCTTCAAGAATTCCCGAC
ACCATCGAATGGTGCAAAACCTTTCGCGGTATGGCATGATAGCGCCCGGAAGAGAGTCAATTCAGGGTGG
TGAATGTGAAACCAGTAACGTTATACGATGTCGCAGAGTATGCCGGTGTCTCTTATCAGACCGTTTCCCG
CGTGGTGAACCAGGCCAGCCACGTTTCTGCGAAAACGCGGGAAAAAGTGGAAGCGGCGATGGCGGAGCTG
AATTACATTCCCAACCGCGTGGCACAACAACTGGCGGGCAAACAGTCGTTGCTGATTGGCGTTGCCACCT
CCAGTCTGGCCCTGCACGCGCCGTCGCAAATTGTCGCGGCGATTAAATCTCGCGCCGATCAACTGGGTGC
CAGCGTGGTGGTGTCGATGGTAGAACGAAGCGGCGTCGAAGCCTGTAAAGCGGCGGTGCACAATCTTCTC
GCGCAACGCGTCAGTGGGCTGATCATTAACTATCCGCTGGATGACCAGGATGCCATTGCTGTGGAAGCTG
CCTGCACTAATGTTCCGGCGTTATTTCTTGATGTCTCTGACCAGACACCCATCAACAGTATTATTTTCTC
CCATGAAGACGGTACGCGACTGGGCGTGGAGCATCTGGTCGCATTGGGTCACCAGCAAATCGCGCTGTTA
GCGGGCCCATTAAGTTCTGTCTCGGCGCGTCTGCGTCTGGCTGGCTGGCATAAATATCTCACTCGCAATC
AAATTCAGCCGATAGCGGAACGGGAAGGCGACTGGAGTGCCATGTCCGGTTTTCAACAAACCATGCAAAT
GCTGAATGAGGGCATCGTTCCCACTGCGATGCTGGTTGCCAACGATCAGATGGCGCTGGGCGCAATGCGC
GCCATTACCGAGTCCGGGCTGCGCGTTGGTGCGGATATCTCGGTAGTGGGATACGACGATACCGAAGACA
GCTCATGTTATATCCCGCCGTTAACCACCATCAAACAGGATTTTCGCCTGCTGGGGCAAACCAGCGTGGA
CCGCTTGCTGCAACTCTCTCAGGGCCAGGCGGTGAAGGGCAATCAGCTGTTGCCCGTCTCACTGGTGAAA
AGAAAAACCACCCTGGCGCCCAATACGCAAACCGCCTCTCCCCGCGCGTTGGCCGATTCATTAATGCAGC
TGGCACGACAGGTTTCCCGACTGGAAAGCGGGCAGTGAGCGCAACGCAATTAATGTAAGTTAGCTCACTC
ATTAGGCACAATTCTCATGTTTGACAGCTTATCATCGACTGCACGGTGCACCAATGCTTCTGGCGTCAGG
CAGCCATCGGAAGCTGTGGTATGGCTGTGCAGGTCGTAAATCACTGCATAATTCGTGTCGCTCAAGGCGC
ACTCCCGTTCTGGATAATGTTTTTTGCGCCGACATCATAACGGTTCTGGCAAATATTCTGAAATGAGCTG
Features (pLannotate 1.2.2; 21 found; start..end, strand, type, name):
      1..29      +  promoter       tac promoter: strong E. coli promoter; hybrid between the trp and lac UV5 promoters
     37..53      +  protein_bind   lac operator: The lac repressor binds to the lac operator to inhibit transcription in E. coli. This inhibition can be relieved by adding lactose or isopropyl-β-D-thiogalactopyranoside (IPTG). lac repressor encoded by lacI
    138..155     +  CDS            6xHis: 6xHis affinity tag
    171..824     +  CDS            GST26_SCHJA: Experimental evidence at protein level: Swiss-Prot protein existence level 1. GST isoenzymes appear to play a central role in the parasite detoxification system. Other functions are also suspected including a role in increasing the solubility of haematin in the parasite gut. From Schistosoma japonicum (Blood fluke).
    906..1175    +  CDS            DLG4 (fragment): DLG4_HUMAN - Also known as PSD95. Experimental evidence at protein level: Swiss-Prot protein existence level 1. Postsynaptic scaffolding protein that plays a critical role in synaptogenesis and synaptic plasticity by providing a platform for the postsynaptic clustering of crucial synaptic proteins. Interacts with the cytoplasmic tail of NMDA receptor subunits and shaker-type potassium channels. Required for synaptic plasticity associated with NMDA receptor signaling. Overexpression or depletion of DLG4 changes the ratio of excitatory to inhibitory synapses in hippocampal neurons. May reduce th
   1182..1229    +  terminator     fd terminator (sequence withheld): central terminator from bacteriophage fd (Otsuka and Kunisawa, 1982)
   1234..1446    +  CDS            M13 gene III (fragment) (sequence partly withheld): pIII; III; minor coat protein
   1461..1931    +  CDS            M13 gene III (fragment) (sequence partly withheld): pIII; III; minor coat protein
   1953..2023    +  CDS            TcR (fragment): tetracycline efflux protein; tet; confers resistance to tetracycline
   2265..2645    -  CDS            YPB1_ECOLX: Protein predicted: Swiss-Prot protein existence level 4. From Escherichia coli.
   2662..2813    +  CDS            rop (fragment): Rop protein, which maintains plasmids at low copy number; rop
   2849..3277    -  rep_origin     f1 ori (sequence partly withheld): f1 bacteriophage origin of replication; arrow indicates direction of (+) strand synthesis
   3286..3325    +  CDS            rop (fragment): Rop protein, which maintains plasmids at low copy number; rop
   3427..3567    +  misc_feature   bom: basis of mobility region from pBR322
   3753..4340    -  rep_origin     ori: high-copy-number ColE1/pMB1/pBR322/pUC origin of replication
   4511..5371    -  CDS            AmpR: β-lactamase; bla; confers resistance to ampicillin, carbenicillin, and related antibiotics
   5372..5476    -  promoter       AmpR promoter: bla
   5585..5662    +  promoter       lacIq promoter: lacI (mutant); In the lacIq allele, a single base change in the promoter boosts expression of the lacI gene about 10-fold.
   5663..6745    +  CDS            lacI: lac repressor; lacI; The lac repressor binds to the lac operator to inhibit transcription in E. coli. This inhibition can be relieved by adding lactose or isopropyl-β-D-thiogalactopyranoside (IPTG).
   6758..6779    +  protein_bind   CAP binding site: CAP binding activates transcription in the presence of cAMP. E. coli catabolite activator protein
   6798..6815    +  promoter       tet promoter (fragment): E. coli promoter for tetracycline efflux protein gene
