[The description below was written by a language model from this plasmid's Addgene catalogue record and pLannotate feature annotations shown in this document.]
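Description:
pHH0103_DLG1_PDZ_2 is a bacterial expression plasmid of about 7 kb, built on the pHH0103 backbone, for producing and purifying the second PDZ domain of human DLG1 (SAP97) in E. coli. It replicates from a ColE1/pMB1-type origin and is selected with ampicillin through the β-lactamase gene. The catalogue lists it as low copy. The backbone retains pBR322-derived remnants, including the bom site, a rop gene interrupted by an inserted f1 phage origin, and fragments of the tetracycline resistance gene and its promoter.

Expression is driven by the strong hybrid tac promoter under control of a lac operator. The plasmid carries its own lacI gene behind the up-mutated lacIq promoter, so transcription is repressed until induced with IPTG. The open reading frame begins with a 6xHis tag followed by Schistosoma japonicum glutathione S-transferase, and the roughly 270 bp PDZ insert, cloned between SfiI and NotI sites, lies downstream. The product should therefore be a His-GST-PDZ fusion that can be captured on nickel or glutathione resins. The automated annotation labels the insert as a DLG4 (PSD-95) fragment. This probably reflects the close homology of PDZ domains among DLG family members rather than a different insert, though the record itself cannot settle the point.

A phage fd terminator follows the insert, and beyond it are two fragments of M13 gene III. Together with the f1 origin, these suggest a backbone descended from a phagemid display vector; the gene III fragments lie past the terminator and are not annotated as part of the fusion. The construct belongs to a large collection of peptide-recognition domains expressed for surveying high-affinity peptide ligands.
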