Addgene plasmid #109999: pHH0103_DLG1_PDZ_2
Purpose: Protein expression and purification of DLG1_PDZ_2
Depositing lab: Sachdev Sidhu. Depositing organization: University of Toronto. Publication: Large-scale survey and database of high affinity ligands for peptide recognition modules. Teyra J, Kelil A, Jain S, Helmy M, Jajodia R, Hooda Y, Gu J, D'Cruz AA, Nicholson SE, Min J, Sudol M, Kim PM, Bader GD, Sidhu SS. Mol Syst Biol. 2020 Dec;16(12):e9310. doi: 10.15252/msb.20199310. PubMed 33438817.
Backbone
  Vector backbone: pHH0103
  Vector type: Bacterial Expression
Growth in bacteria
  Bacterial resistance: Ampicillin, 100 μg/mL
  Growth temperature: 37°C
  Growth strain: DH5alpha
  Copy number: Low Copy
Gene/Insert
  Gene/Insert name: DLG1_PDZ_2
  Species: H. sapiens (human)
  Entrez Gene: DLG1 (a.k.a. DLGH1, SAP-97, SAP97, hdlg)
  Cloning method: Restriction Enzyme; 5′ cloning site Sfi1 (unknown if destroyed); 3′ cloning site Not1 (unknown if destroyed)
Terms and licenses: Academic/Nonprofit Terms; Industry Terms: Not Available to Industry
How to cite: pHH0103_DLG1_PDZ_2 was a gift from Sachdev Sidhu (Addgene plasmid # 109999 ; http://n2t.net/addgene:109999 ; RRID:Addgene_109999)
