>Addgene plasmid #109999 | pHH0103_DLG1_PDZ_2 | depositor partial sequence | sequence record 206951 | pHH0103_DLG1_PDZ_2 sequence 282 bps
GGCCCAGCCGGCCGAAATTAAACTGATCAAAGGTCCGAAAGGCCTGGGTTTTAGCATTGCGGGCGGTGTG
GGCAACCAGCATATTCCGGGTGATAACTCTATCTACGTTACCAAAATCATCGAAGGCGGTGCGGCCCACA
AAGATGGCAAACTGCAAATCGGTGACAAACTGCTGGCGGTGAACAATGTTTGCCTGGAAGAAGTTACGCA
TGAAGAAGCAGTCACCGCTCTGAAAAACACGAGTGACTTCGTCTACCTGAAAGTGGCCAAACCGGCGGCC
GC
